Addgene plasmid #187412: pCMV-ND1 Left -GSVG-UGI
Purpose: human mitochondrial DNA ND1 target TALE
Depositing lab: Jin-Soo Kim. Depositing organization: Institute for Basic Science. Publication: Base editing in human cells with monomeric DddA-TALE fusion deaminases. Mok YG, Lee JM, Chung E, Lee J, Lim K, Cho SI, Kim JS. Nat Commun. 2022 Jul 12;13(1):4038. doi: 10.1038/s41467-022-31745-y. PubMed 35821233.
Backbone
  Vector backbone: pCMV
  Vector type: Mammalian Expression
Growth in bacteria
  Bacterial resistance: Ampicillin, 100 μg/mL
  Growth temperature: 37°C
  Growth strain: DH5alpha
  Copy number: Unknown
Gene/Insert
  Gene/Insert name: DddA GSVG variant
  Species: H. sapiens (human)
Terms and licenses: Academic/Nonprofit Terms; Industry Terms: Not Available to Industry
How to cite: pCMV-ND1 Left -GSVG-UGI was a gift from Jin-Soo Kim (Addgene plasmid # 187412 ; http://n2t.net/addgene:187412 ; RRID:Addgene_187412)
