[The description below was written by a language model from this plasmid's Addgene catalogue record and pLannotate feature annotations shown in this document.]
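Description:
pCMV-ND1 Left -GSVG-UGI is a 7.8 kb mammalian expression plasmid on a pCMV backbone, encoding a TALE–deaminase fusion aimed at the human mitochondrial ND1 gene. It is propagated in E. coli through a high-copy ColE1/pUC-type origin and selected with ampicillin (AmpR under its own bla promoter). An f1 origin and remnants of lac regulatory sequence and the pBR322 bom region are also carried in the backbone. A second cassette places a blasticidin S deaminase gene behind tandem SV40 early and EM7 promoters, followed by short bleomycin-resistance gene fragments and an SV40 polyadenylation signal, which would in principle allow blasticidin selection in mammalian or bacterial cells.

The payload is driven by the CMV immediate-early enhancer and promoter, with a T7 promoter just upstream of the coding region. The open reading frame begins with a fragment of human SOD2, consistent with a mitochondrial targeting sequence that directs the protein into the organelle. This is followed by AvrBs3-derived TALE N- and C-terminal segments. The unannotated stretch between them presumably holds the repeat array that specifies the "Left" ND1 target site. Fused directly downstream is a DddA fragment, the double-stranded DNA cytosine deaminase domain of a Burkholderia toxin, here in the form the record calls the GSVG variant. The fusion ends with the phage PBS2 uracil glycosylase inhibitor (UGI), which blocks uracil excision so that deaminated cytosines persist as edits. The record does not define the GSVG substitutions, and although the insert species is listed as human, the annotated deaminase is bacterial. The associated work concerns monomeric DddA–TALE base editors, so the plasmid is used for C-to-T base editing of mitochondrial DNA at ND1 in human cells.
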