Features (pLannotate 1.2.2; 25 found; start..end, strand, type, name):
     28..80      -  misc_feature   bom (fragment): basis of mobility region from pBR322
    235..614     +  enhancer       CMV enhancer: human cytomegalovirus immediate early enhancer
    615..818     +  promoter       CMV promoter: human cytomegalovirus (CMV) immediate early promoter
    814..847     +  LTR            5' LTR (truncated) (fragment): truncated 5' long terminal repeat (LTR) from HIV-1
    863..881     +  promoter       T7 promoter: promoter for bacteriophage T7 RNA polymerase
    910..1008    +  CDS            SOD2 (fragment): SODM_HUMAN - Experimental evidence at protein level: Swiss-Prot protein existence level 1. Destroys superoxide anion radicals which are normally produced within the cells and which are toxic to biological systems. From Homo sapiens (Human).
   1096..1602    +  CDS            avrBs3 (fragment): AVRB3_XANEU - Experimental evidence at protein level: Swiss-Prot protein existence level 1. Avirulence protein. Acts as a transcription factor in C.annuum plants. In susceptible plants lacking the Bs3 resistance gene induces expression of a number of genes, including genes homologous to a family of auxin-induced genes, alpha-expansin genes, pectate lyase, anthocyanidin glucoside rhamnosyl transferase and at least one transcription factor, UPA20. Their expression leads to plant hypertrophy in mesophyll cells, probably mainly mediated by UPA20 (PubMed:17962565). In resistant plants induces the h
   2989..3108    +  CDS            avrBs3 (fragment): AVRB3_XANEU - Experimental evidence at protein level: Swiss-Prot protein existence level 1. Avirulence protein. Acts as a transcription factor in C.annuum plants. In susceptible plants lacking the Bs3 resistance gene induces expression of a number of genes, including genes homologous to a family of auxin-induced genes, alpha-expansin genes, pectate lyase, anthocyanidin glucoside rhamnosyl transferase and at least one transcription factor, UPA20. Their expression leads to plant hypertrophy in mesophyll cells, probably mainly mediated by UPA20 (PubMed:17962565). In resistant plants induces the h
   3109..3531    +  CDS            dddA (fragment): DDDA_BURC1 - Experimental evidence at protein level: Swiss-Prot protein existence level 1. Toxic component of a toxin-immunity protein module, which functions as a cellular contact-dependent growth inhibition (CDI) system. CDI modules allow bacteria to communicate with and inhibit the growth of closely related neighboring bacteria in a contact-dependent fashion. Bacteria that have this module inhibit or kill bacteria without it, giving them a growth advantage. Probably specifically inhibited by cognate immunity protein DddI (Probable). The C-terminal 163 residue fragment has double-stranded DN
   3544..3792    +  CDS            UGI: UNGI_BPPB2 - Experimental evidence at protein level: Swiss-Prot protein existence level 1. This protein binds specifically and reversibly to the host uracil-DNA glycosylase, preventing removal of uracil residues from PBS2 DNA by the host uracil-excision repair system. From Bacillus phage PBS2 (Bacteriophage PBS2).
   4004..4025    +  promoter       SV40 promoter (fragment): SV40 enhancer and early promoter
   4046..4474    +  rep_origin     f1 ori (sequence partly withheld): f1 bacteriophage origin of replication; arrow indicates direction of (+) strand synthesis
   4488..4817    +  promoter       SV40 promoter: SV40 enhancer and early promoter
   4865..4912    +  promoter       EM7 promoter: synthetic bacterial promoter&nbsp
   4931..5329    +  CDS            BSD: blasticidin S deaminase; Aspergillus terreus BSD; confers resistance to blasticidin
   5330..5357    +  CDS            BleoR (fragment): antibiotic-binding protein; Sh ble from Streptoalloteichus hindustanus; confers resistance to bleomycin, phleomycin, and Zeocin™
   5367..5492    +  CDS            ble (fragment): BLE_KLEPN - Experimental evidence at protein level: Swiss-Prot protein existence level 1. Binding protein with a strong affinity to the bleomycin family of antibiotics. Binds to CL990; an antimitotic-antibiotic compound. From Klebsiella pneumoniae.
   5487..5608    +  polyA_signal   SV40 poly(A) signal: SV40 polyadenylation signal
   5681..5697    -  protein_bind   lac operator: The lac repressor binds to the lac operator to inhibit transcription in E. coli. This inhibition can be relieved by adding lactose or isopropyl-β-D-thiogalactopyranoside (IPTG). lac repressor encoded by lacI
   5705..5735    -  promoter       lac promoter: promoter for the E. coli lac operon
   5750..5771    -  protein_bind   CAP binding site: CAP binding activates transcription in the presence of cAMP. E. coli catabolite activator protein
   5784..5876    -  CDS            lacI (fragment): lac repressor; lacI; The lac repressor binds to the lac operator to inhibit transcription in E. coli. This inhibition can be relieved by adding lactose or isopropyl-β-D-thiogalactopyranoside (IPTG).
   6059..6647    -  rep_origin     ori: high-copy-number ColE1/pMB1/pBR322/pUC origin of replication
   6818..7678    -  CDS            AmpR: β-lactamase; bla; confers resistance to ampicillin, carbenicillin, and related antibiotics
   7679..7783    -  promoter       AmpR promoter: bla
>Addgene plasmid #187412 | pCMV-ND1 Left -GSVG-UGI | addgene full sequence | sequence record 368587 | Addgene NGS Result
GACGGATCGGGAGATCTCCCGATCCCCTATGGTGCACTCTCAGTACAATCTGCTCTGATGCCGCATAGTT
AAGCCAGTATCTGCTCCCTGCTTGTGTGTTGGAGGTCGCTGAGTAGTGCGCGAGCAAAATTTAAGCTACA
ACAAGGCAAGGCTTGACCGACAATTGCATGAAGAATCTGCTTAGGGTTAGGCGTTTTGCGCTGCTTCGCG
ATGTACGGGCCAGATATACGCGTTGACATTGATTATTGACTAGTTATTAATAGTAATCAATTACGGGGTC
ATTAGTTCATAGCCCATATATGGAGTTCCGCGTTACATAACTTACGGTAAATGGCCCGCCTGGCTGACCG
CCCAACGACCCCCGCCCATTGACGTCAATAATGACGTATGTTCCCATAGTAACGCCAATAGGGACTTTCC
ATTGACGTCAATGGGTGGAGTATTTACGGTAAACTGCCCACTTGGCAGTACATCAAGTGTATCATATGCC
AAGTACGCCCCCTATTGACGTCAATGACGGTAAATGGCCCGCCTGGCATTATGCCCAGTACATGACCTTA
TGGGACTTTCCTACTTGGCAGTACATCTACGTATTAGTCATCGCTATTACCATGGTGATGCGGTTTTGGC
AGTACATCAATGGGCGTGGATAGCGGTTTGACTCACGGGGATTTCCAAGTCTCCACCCCATTGACGTCAA
TGGGAGTTTGTTTTGGCACCAAAATCAACGGGACTTTCCAAAATGTCGTAACAACTCCGCCCCATTGACG
CAAATGGGCGGTAGGCGTGTACGGTGGGAGGTCTATATAAGCAGAGCTCTCTGGCTAACTAGAGAACCCA
CTGCTTACTGGCTTATCGAAATTAATACGACTCACTATAGGGAGACCCAAGCTGGCTAGCACCATGGCCC
TGTCCCGTGCGGTTTGTGGCACCTCCCGTCAACTGGCTCCGGTTCTGGGTTATCTGGGTTCCCGTCAAAA
ACACTCCCTGCCGGACTACCCGTATGATGTTCCGGATTACGCTGGCTACCCATACGACGTCCCAGACTAC
GCTGGCTACCCATACGACGTCCCAGACTACGCTATGGACATCGCGGATCTACGCACGCTCGGCTACAGCC
AGCAGCAACAGGAGAAGATCAAACCGAAGGTTCGTTCGACAGTGGCGCAGCACCACGAGGCACTGGTCGG
CCATGGGTTTACACACGCGCACATCGTTGCGCTCAGCCAACACCCGGCAGCGTTAGGGACCGTCGCTGTC
AAGTATCAGGACATGATCGCAGCGTTGCCAGAGGCGACACACGAAGCGATCGTTGGCGTCGGCAAACAGT
GGTCCGGCGCACGCGCTCTGGAGGCCTTGCTCACGGTGGCGGGAGAGTTGAGAGGTCCACCGTTACAGTT
GGACACAGGCCAACTTCTCAAGATTGCAAAACGTGGCGGCGTGACCGCAGTGGAGGCAGTGCATGCATGG
CGCAATGCACTGACGGGTGCCCCCCTGAACCTCACTCCTGATCAAGTCGTCGCTATTGCATCACACGATG
GTGGAAAGCAGGCTCTCGAGACAGTCCAACGGCTGTTGCCTGTTCTGTGCCAAGCACATGGATTGACCCC
AGATCAAGTTGTGGCCATCGCAAGTAACGGAGGCGGGAAGCAAGCACTTGAAACCGTCCAAAGACTGTTG
CCTGTCCTTTGCCAGGATCACGGCCTCACACCCGCCCAGGTTGTTGCTATTGCAAGCAACATCGGAGGGA
AACAAGCTTTGGAAACCGTGCAGCGCCTTTTGCCAGTTCTCTGTCAAGATCACGGGTTGACACCAGATCA
GGTGGTGGCCATTGCAAGCAATAATGGTGGCAAGCAAGCCCTCGAAACCGTCCAAAGGCTCCTTCCTGTC
TTGTGTCAGGCACATGGCCTCACTCCAGACCAGGTGGTGGCAATCGCTTCTCATGATGGAGGAAAACAAG
CACTTGAGACTGTTCAGCGGCTTTTGCCTGTTCTTTGCCAAGACCATGGACTTACCCCAGACCAGGTCGT
TGCCATCGCCTCACATGACGGTGGAAAGCAGGCCTTGGAAACAGTGCAACGCTTGCTCCCCGTTCTGTGC
CAAGCTCATGGTTTGACACCAGCACAGGTTGTCGCCATCGCTAGCAATGGGGGTGGCAAACAGGCACTTG
AAACAGTGCAACGGTTGTTGCCCGTCTTGTGTCAGGACCATGGGCTTACCCCTGCACAGGTCGTGGCAAT
TGCCTCCAACATCGGGGGGAAGCAAGCCCTTGAAACTGTCCAGCGCCTGTTGCCAGTTCTTTGTCAAGCC
CATGGATTGACTCCCGACCAGGTGGTCGCAATTGCAAGTAACAACGGTGGGAAACAGGCTTTGGAGACTG
TGCAGAGACTTCTTCCCGTGTTGTGCCAAGCACATGGCCTCACCCCAGCTCAGGTTGTTGCTATTGCATC
TCACGACGGCGGAAAGCAAGCTCTCGAGACAGTCCAGAGGTTGCTTCCTGTCCTTTGCCAGGACCACGGT
CTTACACCTGACCAAGTTGTCGCCATCGCCTCCCATGATGGTGGGAAACAGGCCCTGGAAACTGTGCAGC
GCCTTCTGCCTGTCCTCTGTCAGGCCCACGGATTGACACCCGAGCAGGTGGTCGCCATTGCTTCTAACAA
CGGGGGCAAGCAGGCACTTGAGACTGTCCAGAGGCTCCTCCCCGTTCTTTGTCAAGCACATGGCCTGACT
CCAGCCCAAGTTGTCGCCATTGCCAGTAATGGTGGTGGTAAGCAGGCCCTGGAGACTGTGCAAAGGCTTC
TGCCAGTTTTGTGCCAAGCTCATGGTCTGACTCCAGCCCAAGTTGTCGCCATTGCCAGTAATGGTGGTGG
TAAGCAGGCCCTGGAGACTGTGCAAAGGCTTCTGCCAGTTTTGTGCCAAGCACACGGTCTGACTCCGGAA
CAGGTGGTGGCGATTGCAAGCAACGGCGGCGGCAAACAGGCTCTAGAGAGCATTGTTGCCCAGCTCTCCA
GACCTGATCCGGCGCTAGCCGCGTTGACAAATGATCATCTTGTTGCTCTTGCTTGTCTTGGCGGACGACC
TGCCCTGGATGCTGTGAAAAAGGGGTTGGGGGGATCCGGCAGCTACGCCCTGGGTCCGTATCAGATTAGC
GCCCCGCAGCTGCCAGCATACAATGGTCAGACCGTGGGTACCTTCTACTATGTGAACGACGCTGGCGGTC
TGGAGGGCAAGGTGTTTAGCAGCGGCGGTCCAACCCCGTACCCAAACTATGCCAATGCCGGTCATGTGGA
GAGTCAGAGCGCCCTGTTCATGCGTGATAACGGCATCAGCGAGGGTCTGGTGTTCCACAACAACCCGGAA
GGCACCTGCGGTTTTTGCGTGAACATGACCGAGACCCTGCTGCCGGAAAACGCGAAAATGACCGTGGTGC
CGCCGGAAGGTGTCATTCCAGTGAAGCGCGGCGCTACCGGTGAAACCAAAGTGTTTACCGGTAACAGCAA
CGGCCCGAAGAGCCCGACCAAAGGCGGTTGCTCTGGCGGCTCAACTAATCTGAGCGACATCATTGAGAAG
GAGACTGGGAAACAGCTGGTCATTCAGGAGTCCATCCTGATGCTGCCTGAGGAGGTGGAGGAAGTGATCG
GCAACAAGCCAGAGTCTGACATCCTGGTGCACACCGCCTACGACGAGTCCACAGATGAGAATGTGATGCT
GCTGACCTCTGACGCCCCCGAGTATAAGCCTTGGGCCCTGGTCATCCAGGATTCTAACGGCGAGAATAAG
ATCAAGATGCTGTGATAAACCACGATCGTTATGCTGATCATACCCTAATGATCCCAGCAAGATAATGTCC
TGTCTTCTAAGATGTGCATCAAGCCTGGTACATACTGAAAACCCTATAAGGTCCTGGATAATTTTTGTTT
GATTATTCATTGAAGAAACATTTATTTTCCAATTGTGTGAAGTTTTTGACTGTTAATAAAAGAATCTGTC
AACCATCAAACTTCTGAGGCGGAAAGAACCAGCTGGGGCTCTAGGGGGTATCCCC
[124 nt withheld, positions 4046-4169]
C
[91 nt withheld, positions 4171-4261]
A
[49 nt withheld, positions 4263-4311]
CCTTTGACGTTGGAGTCCACGTTCTTT
[37 nt withheld, positions 4339-4375]
ACCCTATCTCGGTCTATTCTTTTGATTTATAAGGGATTTTGCCGATTTCGGCCTATTGGTTAAAAAATGA
GCTGATTTAACAAAAATTTAACGCGAATTAATTCTGTGGAATGTGTGTCAGTTAGGGTGTGGAAAGTCCC
CAGGCTCCCCAGCAGGCAGAAGTATGCAAAGCATGCATCTCAATTAGTCAGCAACCAGGTGTGGAAAGTC
CCCAGGCTCCCCAGCAGGCAGAAGTATGCAAAGCATGCATCTCAATTAGTCAGCAACCATAGTCCCGCCC
CTAACTCCGCCCATCCCGCCCCTAACTCCGCCCAGTTCCGCCCATTCTCCGCCCCATGGCTGACTAATTT
TTTTTATTTATGCAGAGGCCGAGGCCGCCTCTGCCTCTGAGCTATTCCAGAAGTAGTGAGGAGGCTTTTT
TGGAGGCCTAGGCTTTTGCAAAAAGCTCCCGGGAGCTTGTATATCCATTTTCGGATCTGATCAGCACGTG
TTGACAATTAATCATCGGCATAGTATATCGGCATAGTATAATACGACAAGGTGAGGAACTAAACCATGGC
CAAGCCTTTGTCTCAAGAAGAATCCACCCTCATTGAAAGAGCAACGGCTACAATCAACAGCATCCCCATC
TCTGAAGACTACAGCGTCGCCAGCGCAGCTCTCTCTAGCGACGGCCGCATCTTCACTGGTGTCAATGTAT
ATCATTTTACTGGGGGACCTTGTGCAGAACTCGTGGTGCTGGGCACTGCTGCTGCTGCGGCAGCTGGCAA
CCTGACTTGTATCGTCGCGATCGGAAATGAGAACAGGGGCATCTTGAGCCCCTGCGGACGGTGCCGACAG
GTGCTTCTCGATCTGCATCCTGGGATCAAAGCCATAGTGAAGGACAGTGATGGACAGCCGACGGCAGTTG
GGATTCGTGAATTGCTGCCCTCTGGTTATGTGTGGGAGGGCTAAGCACTTCGTGGCCGAGGAGCAGGACT
GACACGTGCTACGAGATTTCGATTCCACCGCCGCCTTCTATGAAAGGTTGGGCTTCGGAATCGTTTTCCG
GGACGCCGGCTGGATGATCCTCCAGCGCGGGGATCTCATGCTGGAGTTCTTCGCCCACCCCAACTTGTTT
ATTGCAGCTTATAATGGTTACAAATAAAGCAATAGCATCACAAATTTCACAAATAAAGCATTTTTTTCAC
TGCATTCTAGTTGTGGTTTGTCCAAACTCATCAATGTATCTTATCATGTCTGTATACCGTCGACCTCTAG
CTAGAGCTTGGCGTAATCATGGTCATAGCTGTTTCCTGTGTGAAATTGTTATCCGCTCACAATTCCACAC
AACATACGAGCCGGAAGCATAAAGTGTAAAGCCTGGGGTGCCTAATGAGTGAGCTAACTCACATTAATTG
CGTTGCGCTCACTGCCCGCTTTCCAGTCGGGAAACCTGTCGTGCCAGCTGCATTAATGAATCGGCCAACG
CGCGGGGAGAGGCGGTTTGCGTATTGGGCGCTCTTCCGCTTCCTCGCTCACTGACTCGCTGCGCTCGGTC
GTTCGGCTGCGGCGAGCGGTATCAGCTCACTCAAAGGCGGTAATACGGTTATCCACAGAATCAGGGGATA
ACGCAGGAAAGAACATGTGAGCAAAAGGCCAGCAAAAGGCCAGGAACCGTAAAAAGGCCGCGTTGCTGGC
GTTTTTCCATAGGCTCCGCCCCCCTGACGAGCATCACAAAAATCGACGCTCAAGTCAGAGGTGGCGAAAC
CCGACAGGACTATAAAGATACCAGGCGTTTCCCCCTGGAAGCTCCCTCGTGCGCTCTCCTGTTCCGACCC
TGCCGCTTACCGGATACCTGTCCGCCTTTCTCCCTTCGGGAAGCGTGGCGCTTTCTCATAGCTCACGCTG
TAGGTATCTCAGTTCGGTGTAGGTCGTTCGCTCCAAGCTGGGCTGTGTGCACGAACCCCCCGTTCAGCCC
GACCGCTGCGCCTTATCCGGTAACTATCGTCTTGAGTCCAACCCGGTAAGACACGACTTATCGCCACTGG
CAGCAGCCACTGGTAACAGGATTAGCAGAGCGAGGTATGTAGGCGGTGCTACAGAGTTCTTGAAGTGGTG
GCCTAACTACGGCTACACTAGAAGAACAGTATTTGGTATCTGCGCTCTGCTGAAGCCAGTTACCTTCGGA
AAAAGAGTTGGTAGCTCTTGATCCGGCAAACAAACCACCGCTGGTAGCGGTGGTTTTTTTGTTTGCAAGC
AGCAGATTACGCGCAGAAAAAAAGGATCTCAAGAAGATCCTTTGATCTTTTCTACGGGGTCTGACGCTCA
GTGGAACGAAAACTCACGTTAAGGGATTTTGGTCATGAGATTATCAAAAAGGATCTTCACCTAGATCCTT
TTAAATTAAAAATGAAGTTTTAAATCAATCTAAAGTATATATGAGTAAACTTGGTCTGACAGTTACCAAT
GCTTAATCAGTGAGGCACCTATCTCAGCGATCTGTCTATTTCGTTCATCCATAGTTGCCTGACTCCCCGT
CGTGTAGATAACTACGATACGGGAGGGCTTACCATCTGGCCCCAGTGCTGCAATGATACCGCGAGACCCA
CGCTCACCGGCTCCAGATTTATCAGCAATAAACCAGCCAGCCGGAAGGGCCGAGCGCAGAAGTGGTCCTG
CAACTTTATCCGCCTCCATCCAGTCTATTAATTGTTGCCGGGAAGCTAGAGTAAGTAGTTCGCCAGTTAA
TAGTTTGCGCAACGTTGTTGCCATTGCTACAGGCATCGTGGTGTCACGCTCGTCGTTTGGTATGGCTTCA
TTCAGCTCCGGTTCCCAACGATCAAGGCGAGTTACATGATCCCCCATGTTGTGCAAAAAAGCGGTTAGCT
CCTTCGGTCCTCCGATCGTTGTCAGAAGTAAGTTGGCCGCAGTGTTATCACTCATGGTTATGGCAGCACT
GCATAATTCTCTTACTGTCATGCCATCCGTAAGATGCTTTTCTGTGACTGGTGAGTACTCAACCAAGTCA
TTCTGAGAATAGTGTATGCGGCGACCGAGTTGCTCTTGCCCGGCGTCAATACGGGATAATACCGCGCCAC
ATAGCAGAACTTTAAAAGTGCTCATCATTGGAAAACGTTCTTCGGGGCGAAAACTCTCAAGGATCTTACC
GCTGTTGAGATCCAGTTCGATGTAACCCACTCGTGCACCCAACTGATCTTCAGCATCTTTTACTTTCACC
AGCGTTTCTGGGTGAGCAAAAACAGGAAGGCAAAATGCCGCAAAAAAGGGAATAAGGGCGACACGGAAAT
GTTGAATACTCATACTCTTCCTTTTTCAATATTATTGAAGCATTTATCAGGGTTATTGTCTCATGAGCGG
ATACATATTTGAATGTATTTAGAAAAATAAACAAATAGGGGTTCCGCGCACATTTCCCCGAAAAGTGCCA
CCTGACGTC
